>Addgene plasmid #43431 | II-TCCA | depositor partial sequence | sequence record 58696 | II-TCCA sequence 426 bps
CGTCTCGCTTAACCCCAGAGCAGGTCGTGGCCATTGCCTCGAATGGAGGGGGCAAACAGGCGTTGGAAAC
CGTACAACGATTGCTGCCGGTGCTGTGCCAAGCGCACGGACTCACCCCAGAGCAGGTCGTGGCGATCGCA
AGCCACGACGGAGGAAAGCAAGCCTTGGAAACAGTACAGAGGCTGTTGCCTGTGCTGTGCCAAGCGCACG
GCCTCACCCCAGAGCAGGTCGTGGCGATCGCAAGCCACGACGGAGGAAAGCAAGCCTTGGAAACAGTACA
GAGGCTGTTGCCTGTGCTGTGCCAAGCGCACGGATTAACCCCAGAGCAGGTCGTGGCAATCGCCTCCAAC
ATTGGCGGGAAACAGGCACTCGAGACTGTCCAGCGCCTGCTTCCCGTGCTGTGCCAAGCGCACGGGCTCA
GAGACG
