>Addgene plasmid #43431 | II-TCCA | addgene partial sequence | sequence record 60565 | M13-F20 5'-TGTAAAACGACGGCCAGT-3'
CTATAGGCGAATTGGGCCCTCTAGATGCATGCTCGAGCGGCCGCCAGTGTGATGGATATCTGCAGAATTC
GCCCTTAGTATCTTTCCTGTGCCCACGTCTCTGAGCCCGTGCGCTTGGCACAGCACGGGAAGCAGGCGCT
GGACAGTCTCGAGTGCCTGTTTCCCGCCAATGTTGGAGGCGATTGCCACGACCTGCTCTGGGGTTAATCC
GTGCGCTTGGCACAGCACAGGCAACAGCCTCTGTACTGTTTCCAAGGCTTGCTTTCCTCCGTCGTGGCTT
GCGATCGCCACGACCTGCTCTGGGGTGAGGCCGTGCGCTTGGCACAGCACAGGCAACAGCCTCTGTACTG
TTTCCAAGGCTTGCTTTCCTCCGTCGTGGCTTGCGATCGCCACGACCTGCTCTGGGGTGAGTCCGTGCGC
TTGGCACAGCACCGGCAGCAATCGTTGTACGGTTTCCAACGCCTGTTTGCCCCCTCCATTCGAGGCAATG
GCCACGACCTGCTCTGGGGTTAAGCGAGACGCGCTAGGACGGCATCTATATAAGGGCGAATTCCAGCACA
CTGGCGGCCGTTACTAGTGGATCCGAGCTCGGTACCAAGCTTGGCGTAATCATGGTCATAGCTGTTTCCT
GTGTGAAATTGTTATCCGCTCACAATTCCACACAACATACGAGCCGGAAGCATAAAGTGTAAAGCCTGGG
GTGCCTAATGAGTGAGCTAACTCACATTAATTGCGTTGCGCTCACTGCCCGCTTTCCAGTCGGGAAACCT
GTCGTGCCAGCTGCATTAATGAATCGGCCAACGCGCGGGGAGAGGCGGTTTGCGTATTGGGCGCTCTTCC
GCTTCCTCGCTCACTGACTCGCTGCGCTCGGTCGTTCGGCTGCGGCGAGCGGTATCAGCTCACTCAAAGG
CGGTAATACGGTTATCCACAGAATCAGGGGATAACGCAGGAAAGAACATGTGAGCAAAAGGCCAGCAAAA
GGCCAGGAACCGTAAAA
