[The description below was written by a language model from this plasmid's Addgene catalogue record.]
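Description:
II-TCCA is a bacterial cloning plasmid built on the commercial pCRII-TOPO backbone (about 4.0 kb without insert), into which a 426 bp synthetic fragment was introduced by TOPO cloning. It is maintained as a high-copy plasmid in E. coli and carries both ampicillin and kanamycin resistance, the dual selection typical of this backbone. The insert can be read from the flanking T7 and M13 reverse priming sites. The vector type is given simply as bacterial cloning, so the plasmid serves as a storage and propagation vehicle for its insert and is not an expression construct. The record lists no promoter intended to drive the fragment, and no tags or reporters.

The record does not describe the insert's contents beyond its name, synthetic origin and length. The associated publication concerns a TALEN genome-editing system for generating human stem cell-based disease models. In that context the name suggests a pre-assembled block of TAL effector repeats, with "TCCA" denoting the four DNA bases the block would recognise and "II" its position in an ordered assembly. A length of 426 bp is broadly consistent with four repeat units of roughly 100 bp plus flanking sequence. This reading is an inference from the name and the publication, not something stated in the catalogue fields, and no feature table is available to confirm the repeat identities or any flanking restriction sites used for assembly. On this interpretation, the plasmid would be one member of a library of modular repeat blocks that are excised and joined in order to build custom TALEN DNA-binding domains against chosen genomic targets.
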