Addgene plasmid #43431: II-TCCA
Depositing lab: Chad Cowan & Kiran Musunuru. Depositing organization: Harvard University. Publication: A TALEN Genome-Editing System for Generating Human Stem Cell-Based Disease Models. Ding Q, Lee YK, Schaefer EA, Peters DT, Veres A, Kim K, Kuperwasser N, Motola DL, Meissner TB, Hendriks WT, Trevisan M, Gupta RM, Moisan A, Banks E, Friesen M, Schinzel RT, Xia F, Tang A, Xia Y, Figueroa E, Wann A, Ahfeldt T, Daheron L, Zhang F, Rubin LL, Peng LF, Chung RT, Musunuru K, Cowan CA. Cell Stem Cell. 2012 Dec 12. pii: S1934-5909(12)00645-5. doi: 10.1016/j.stem.2012.11.011. PubMed 23246482.
Backbone
  Vector backbone: pCRII-TOPO
  Backbone manufacturer: Invitrogen
  Backbone size w/o insert (bp): 3973
  Vector type: Bacterial Cloning
Growth in bacteria
  Bacterial resistance: Ampicillin and Kanamycin, 100 & 50 μg/mL
  Growth temperature: 37°C
  Growth strain: Top10
  Copy number: High Copy
Gene/Insert
  Gene/Insert name: II-TCCA
  Species: Synthetic
  Insert size (bp): 426
  Cloning method: TOPO Cloning
  Sequencing primers: 5′ T7; 3′ M13-rev
Terms and licenses: Academic/Nonprofit Terms; Industry Terms: Not Available to Industry
How to cite: II-TCCA was a gift from Chad Cowan & Kiran Musunuru (Addgene plasmid # 43431 ; http://n2t.net/addgene:43431 ; RRID:Addgene_43431)
